Addgene plasmid #157291: pD649-HAsp-MICB-COMP5AP-AviTag-9xHis
Purpose: Mammalian expression of cell-surface protein extracellular domain fused to COMP5AP-AviTag-9xHis. Protein is secreted from cells.
Depositing lab: Chris Garcia. Depositing organization: Stanford University. Publication: A Human IgSF Cell-Surface Interactome Reveals a Complex Network of Protein-Protein Interactions. Wojtowicz WM, Vielmetter J, Fernandes RA, Siepe DH, Eastman CL, Chisholm GB, Cox S, Klock H, Anderson PW, Rue SM, Miller JJ, Glaser SM, Bragstad ML, Vance J, Lam AW, Lesley SA, Zinn K, Garcia KC. Cell. 2020 Aug 20;182(4):1027-1043.e17. doi: 10.1016/j.cell.2020.07.025. PubMed 32822567.
Backbone
  Vector backbone: pD649
  Backbone size w/o insert (bp): 7153
  Vector type: Mammalian Expression
Growth in bacteria
  Bacterial resistance: Ampicillin, 100 μg/mL
  Growth temperature: 37°C
  Growth strain: DH5alpha
  Copy number: High Copy
Gene/Insert
  Gene/Insert name: MICB
  Species: H. sapiens (human)
  Insert size (bp): 861
  Entrez Gene: MICB (a.k.a. PERB11.2)
  Promoter: CMV/SP6
  Tag / fusion protein: COMP5AP-AviTag-9xHis (C terminal on backbone)
  Cloning method: Restriction Enzyme; 5′ cloning site GCGGCCGC (not destroyed); 3′ cloning site GGCGCGCC (not destroyed)
  Sequencing primers: 5′ ATTTAGGTGACACTATAG; 3′ CGTCGCACTCCATCACGGTG
Resource information
  A portion of this plasmid was derived from a plasmid made by: synthesis by ThermoFisher
Terms and licenses: Academic/Nonprofit Terms; Industry Terms: Not Available to Industry
Depositor comments: Some plasmids in this collection may have an IS4-like element ISVsa5 family transposase upstream of the CMV promoter.
How to cite: pD649-HAsp-MICB-COMP5AP-AviTag-9xHis was a gift from Chris Garcia (Addgene plasmid # 157291 ; http://n2t.net/addgene:157291 ; RRID:Addgene_157291)
