[The description below was written by a language model from this plasmid's Addgene catalogue record and pLannotate feature annotations shown in this document.]
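Description:
pD649-HAsp-MICB-COMP5AP-AviTag-9xHis is a mammalian expression plasmid of about 8 kb, built on the pD649 backbone, that produces the extracellular domain of the human cell-surface protein MICB as a secreted fusion protein. It is propagated in E. coli as a high-copy plasmid through a ColE1/pUC-type origin and selected with ampicillin via a complete β-lactamase gene. The annotation also shows an SV40 early/EM7 promoter pair driving a puromycin N-acetyltransferase sequence, followed by an SV40 poly(A) signal, which would allow selection in mammalian cells. The short kanamycin resistance, lacZα, ble and f1 ori matches appear to be backbone remnants rather than functional parts.

The expression cassette uses the CMV enhancer and promoter, with a fragment of CMV intron A and an SP6 promoter lying just upstream of the coding region, and ends in a bovine growth hormone polyadenylation signal. The open reading frame begins with a leader peptide: the plasmid name indicates an "HAsp" signal sequence, while the annotation software matched this region to part of an immunoglobulin heavy chain signal. The MICB ectodomain follows, placed between retained restriction sites that allow the insert to be exchanged.

Downstream, on the backbone, are the coiled-coil segment of rat cartilage oligomeric matrix protein, which assembles fusions into pentamers, then human placental alkaline phosphatase, an AviTag for enzymatic biotinylation, and a polyhistidine tag (named 9xHis, annotated as 8xHis) for purification. The result is a multivalent, enzymatically detectable probe. The plasmid belongs to a collection used to map interactions among human immunoglobulin superfamily cell-surface proteins. The depositor notes that some plasmids in the collection may carry an IS4-like transposase element upstream of the CMV promoter.
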