Features (pLannotate 1.2.2; 24 found; start..end, strand, type, name):
    119..143     -  CDS            KanR (fragment): aminoglycoside phosphotransferase; aph(3')-Ia; confers resistance to kanamycin
    254..842     +  rep_origin     ori: high-copy-number ColE1/pMB1/pBR322/pUC origin of replication
   1067..1084    +  terminator     rrnB T2 terminator (fragment): transcription terminator T2 from the E. coli rrnB gene
   1109..1128    -  CDS            lacZα (fragment): LacZα fragment of β-galactosidase; lacZ fragment
   1584..1600    +  protein_bind   lac operator: The lac repressor binds to the lac operator to inhibit transcription in E. coli. This inhibition can be relieved by adding lactose or isopropyl-β-D-thiogalactopyranoside (IPTG). lac repressor encoded by lacI
   1843..2146    +  enhancer       CMV enhancer: human cytomegalovirus immediate early enhancer
   2147..2350    +  promoter       CMV promoter: human cytomegalovirus (CMV) immediate early promoter
   2486..2529    +  intron         CMV intron (fragment): modified intron A from human cytomegalovirus
   2581..2599    +  promoter       SP6 promoter: promoter for bacteriophage SP6 RNA polymerase
   2603..2640    +  CDS            IgH signal sequence (fragment): signal sequence from the mouse immunoglobulin heavy chain variable region
   2740..3609    +  CDS            MICB (fragment): MICB_HUMAN - Also known as PERB11.2 From Homo sapiens (Human).
   3706..3885    +  CDS            Comp (fragment): COMP_RAT - Experimental evidence at protein level: Swiss-Prot protein existence level 1. May play a role in the structural integrity of cartilage via its interaction with other extracellular matrix proteins such as the collagens and fibronectin. Can mediate the interaction of chondrocytes with the cartilage extracellular matrix through interaction with cell surface integrin receptors. Could play a role in the pathogenesis of osteoarthritis. Potent suppressor of apoptosis in both primary chondrocytes and transformed cells. Suppresses apoptosis by blocking the activation of caspase-3 and by indu
   3873..5325    +  CDS            SEAP (fragment): secreted alkaline phosphatase from human placenta The natural enzyme has a C-terminal transmembrane sequence that is replaced by a GPI anchor.
   5350..5391    +  CDS            AviTag™ (fragment): peptide tag that allows for enzymatic biotinylation
   5395..5418    +  CDS            8xHis: 8xHis affinity tag
   5564..5675    +  polyA_signal   bGH poly(A) signal: bovine growth hormone polyadenylation signal
   5676..5784    +  rep_origin     f1 ori (fragment): f1 bacteriophage origin of replication; arrow indicates direction of (+) strand synthesis
   5798..6127    +  promoter       SV40 promoter: SV40 enhancer and early promoter
   6175..6222    +  promoter       EM7 promoter: synthetic bacterial promoter&nbsp
   6241..6840    +  CDS            PuroR (fragment): puromycin N-acetyltransferase; pac from Streptomyces; confers resistance to puromycin
   6850..6975    +  CDS            ble (fragment): BLE_KLEPN - Experimental evidence at protein level: Swiss-Prot protein existence level 1. Binding protein with a strong affinity to the bleomycin family of antibiotics. Binds to CL990; an antimitotic-antibiotic compound. From Klebsiella pneumoniae.
   6970..7091    +  polyA_signal   SV40 poly(A) signal: SV40 polyadenylation signal
   7144..8004    -  CDS            AmpR: β-lactamase; bla; confers resistance to ampicillin, carbenicillin, and related antibiotics
   8007..89      -  promoter       AmpR promoter (fragment) (across the origin): bla
>Addgene plasmid #157291 | pD649-HAsp-MICB-COMP5AP-AviTag-9xHis | depositor full sequence | sequence record 303691 | Full Sequence
TTTCAATATTATTGAAGCATTTATCAGGGTTATTGTCTCATGAGCGGATACATATTTGAATGTATTTAGA
AAAATAAACAAATAGGGGTCAGTGTTACAACCAATTAACCAATTCTGAACATTATCGCGAGCCCATTTAT
ACCTGAATATGGCTCATAACACCCCTTGCTCATGACCAAAATCCCTTAACGTGAGTTACGCGCGCGTCGT
TCCACTGAGCGTCAGACCCCGTAGAAAAGATCAAAGGATCTTCTTGAGATCCTTTTTTTCTGCGCGTAAT
CTGCTGCTTGCAAACAAAAAAACCACCGCTACCAGCGGTGGTTTGTTTGCCGGATCAAGAGCTACCAACT
CTTTTTCCGAAGGTAACTGGCTTCAGCAGAGCGCAGATACCAAATACTGTTCTTCTAGTGTAGCCGTAGT
TAGCCCACCACTTCAAGAACTCTGTAGCACCGCCTACATACCTCGCTCTGCTAATCCTGTTACCAGTGGC
TGCTGCCAGTGGCGATAAGTCGTGTCTTACCGGGTTGGACTCAAGACGATAGTTACCGGATAAGGCGCAG
CGGTCGGGCTGAACGGGGGGTTCGTGCACACAGCCCAGCTTGGAGCGAACGACCTACACCGAACTGAGAT
ACCTACAGCGTGAGCTATGAGAAAGCGCCACGCTTCCCGAAGGGAGAAAGGCGGACAGGTATCCGGTAAG
CGGCAGGGTCGGAACAGGAGAGCGCACGAGGGAGCTTCCAGGGGGAAACGCCTGGTATCTTTATAGTCCT
GTCGGGTTTCGCCACCTCTGACTTGAGCGTCGATTTTTGTGATGCTCGTCAGGGGGGCGGAGCCTATGGA
AAAACGCCAGCAACGCGGCCTTTTTACGGTTCCTGGCCTTTTGCTGGCCTTTTGCTCACATGTTCTTTCC
TGCGTTATCCCCTGATTCTGTGGATAACCGTATTACCGCCTTTGAGTGAGCTGATACCGCTCGCCGCAGC
CGAACGACCGAGCGCAGCGAGTCAGTGAGCGAGGAAGCGGAAGGCGAGAGTAGGGAACTGCCAGGCATCA
AACTAAGCAGAAGGCCCCTGACGGATGGCCTTTTTGCGTTTCTACAAACTCTTTCTGTGTTGTAAAACGA
CGGCCAGTCTTAAGCTCGGGCCCCCTGGGCGGTTCTGATAACGAGTAATCGTTAATCCGCAAATAACGTA
AAAACCCGCTTCGGCGGGTTTTTTTATGGGGGGAGTTTAGGGAAAGAGCATTTGTCAGAATATTTAAGGG
CGCCTGTCACTTTGCTTGATATATGAGAATTATTTAACCTTATAAATGAGAAAAAAGCAACGCACTTTAA
ATAAGATACGTTGCTTTTTCGATTGATGAACACCTATAATTAAACTATTCATCTATTATTTATGATTTTT
TGTATATACAATATTTCTAGTTTGTTAAAGAGAATTAAGAAAATAAATCTCGAAAATAATAAAGGGAAAA
TCAGTTTTTGATATCAAAATTATACATGTCAACGATAATACAAAATATAATACAAACTATAAGATGTTAT
CAGTATTTATTATCATTTAGAATAAATTTTGTGTCGCCCTTAATTGTGAGCGGATAACAATTACGAGCTT
CATGCACAGTGGCGTTGACTCAATATTGGCCATTAGCCATATTATTCATTGGTTATATAGCATAAATCAA
TATTGGCTATTGGCCATTGCATACGTTGTATCTATATCATAATATGTACATTTATATTGGCTCATGTCCA
ATATGACCGCCATGTTGGCATTGATTATTGACTAGTTATTAATAGTAATCAATTACGGGGTCATTAGTTC
ATAGCCCATATATGGAGTTCCGCGTTACATAACTTACGGTAAATGGCCCGCCTGGCTGACCGCCCAACGA
CCCCCGCCCATTGACGTCAATAATGACGTATGTTCCCATAGTAACGCCAATAGGGACTTTCCATTGACGT
CAATGGGTGGAGTATTTACGGTAAACTGCCCACTTGGCAGTACATCAAGTGTATCATATGCCAAGTACGC
CCCCTATTGACGTCAATGACGGTAAATGGCCCGCCTGGCATTATGCCCAGTACATGACCTTATGGGACTT
TCCTACTTGGCAGTACATCTACGTATTAGTCATCGCTATTACCATGGTGATGCGGTTTTGGCAGTACATC
AATGGGCGTGGATAGCGGTTTGACTCACGGGGATTTCCAAGTCTCCACCCCATTGACGTCAATGGGAGTT
TGTTTTGGCACCAAAATCAACGGGACTTTCCAAAATGTCGTAACAACTCCGCCCCATTGACGCAAATGGG
CGGTAGGCGTGTACGGTGGGAGGTCTATATAAGCAGAGCTCGTTTAGTGAACCGTCAGATCGCCTGGAGA
CGCCATCCACGCTGTTTTGACCTCCATAGAAGACACCGGGACCGATCCAGCCTCCGCGGCCGGGAACGGT
GCATTGGAACGCGGATTCCCCGTGCCAAGAGTGACGTAAGTACCGCCTATAGAGTCTATAGGCCCACCCC
CTTGGCTTCGTTAGAACGCGGCTACAATTAATACATAACCTTATGTATCATACACATACGATTTAGGTGA
CACTATAGAATAACATCCACTTTGCCTTTCTCTCCACAGGTGTCCACTCCCAGGTCCAACTGCACCTCGG
TTCTATCGAAAACGCGCCTGCTAGCGCCACCATGAAGACCATCATTGCCCTGAGCTACATCTTCTGCCTG
GTGTTCGCTGCGGCCGCCGCTGAACCTCACTCTCTGAGATACAACCTGATGGTGCTGAGCCAGGACGAGA
GCGTGCAGTCTGGATTTCTGGCCGAAGGACACCTGGACGGCCAGCCTTTCCTGAGATACGACAGACAGAA
GCGGAGAGCCAAGCCTCAAGGACAGTGGGCTGAAGATGTGCTGGGCGCCAAGACCTGGGATACCGAGACA
GAGGATCTGACCGAGAACGGCCAGGACCTGAGAAGAACCCTGACACACATCAAGGACCAGAAAGGCGGCC
TGCACAGCCTGCAAGAGATCAGAGTGTGCGAGATCCACGAGGACAGCAGCACAAGAGGCAGCCGGCACTT
TTACTACGACGGCGAGCTGTTCCTGAGCCAGAACCTGGAAACCCAAGAGTCCACCGTGCCTCAGTCTAGC
AGAGCCCAGACACTGGCCATGAACGTGACCAATTTCTGGAAAGAGGACGCCATGAAGACCAAGACACACT
ACAGAGCCATGCAGGCCGACTGCCTGCAGAAGCTGCAGAGATATCTGAAGTCCGGCGTGGCCATCAGACG
GACAGTGCCTCCAATGGTCAACGTGACCTGTTCTGAGGTGTCCGAGGGCAACATCACCGTGACATGCAGA
GCCAGCAGCTTCTACCCCAGAAATATCACCCTGACCTGGCGGCAGGATGGCGTGTCCCTGTCTCATAATA
CCCAGCAGTGGGGCGACGTGCTGCCTGATGGCAATGGCACATATCAGACCTGGGTCGCCACCAGAATCCG
GCAGGGCGAAGAACAGCGGTTCACCTGTTACATGGAACACAGCGGCAACCACGGCACACACCCTGTGCCA
TCTGGAAAAGTGCTGGTGCTGCAGTCCCAGCGGACAGATGGCGCGCCGGAAGATCAAGTTGATCCAAGAT
TGATTGATGGCAAGGGCGGATCTCTGGAGGTGCTGTTCCAGGGACCAGGCGGAAGCGGCAATCCCGGCGG
CGATCTGGCCCCCCAGATGCTGCGCGAGCTGCAGGAGACCAATGCCGCCCTGCAGGACGTGCGCGAGCTG
CTGCGCCACCGCGTGAAGGAGATCACCTTCCTGAAGAACACCGTGATGGAGTGCGACGCCTGCGGTATGC
AGCCCTCTAGAGGCTCCGGCTCCATCATCCCAGTTGAGGAGGAGAACCCGGACTTCTGGAACCGCGAGGC
AGCCGAGGCCCTGGGTGCCGCCAAGAAGCTGCAGCCTGCACAGACAGCCGCCAAGAACCTCATCATCTTC
CTGGGCGATGGGATGGGGGTGTCTACGGTGACAGCTGCCAGGATCCTAAAAGGGCAGAAGAAGGACAAAC
TGGGGCCTGAGATACCCCTGGCCATGGACCGCTTCCCATATGTGGCTCTGTCCAAGACATACAATGTAGA
CAAACATGTGCCAGACAGTGGAGCCACAGCCACGGCCTACCTGTGCGGGGTCAAGGGCAACTTCCAGACC
ATTGGCTTGAGTGCAGCCGCCCGCTTTAACCAGTGCAACACGACACGCGGCAACGAGGTCATCTCCGTGA
TGAATCGGGCCAAGAAAGCAGGGAAGTCAGTGGGAGTGGTAACCACCACACGAGTGCAGCACGCCTCGCC
AGCCGGCACCTACGCCCACACGGTGAACCGCAACTGGTACTCGGACGCCGACGTGCCTGCCTCGGCCCGC
CAGGAGGGGTGCCAGGACATCGCTACGCAGCTCATCTCCAACATGGACATTGACGTGATCCTAGGTGGAG
GCCGAAAGTACATGTTTCGCATGGGAACCCCAGACCCTGAGTACCCAGATGACTACAGCCAAGGTGGGAC
CAGGCTGGACGGGAAGAATCTGGTGCAGGAATGGCTGGCGAAGCGCCAGGGTGCCCGGTATGTGTGGAAC
CGCACTGAGCTCATGCAGGCTTCCCTGGACCCGTCTGTGACCCATCTCATGGGTCTCTTTGAGCCTGGAG
ACATGAAATACGAGATCCACCGAGACTCCACACTGGACCCCTCCCTGATGGAGATGACAGAGGCTGCCCT
GCGCCTGCTGAGCAGGAACCCCCGCGGCTTCTTCCTCTTCGTGGAGGGTGGTCGCATCGACCATGGTCAT
CATGAAAGCAGGGCTTACCGGGCACTGACTGAGACGATCATGTTCGACGACGCCATTGAGAGGGCGGGCC
AGCTCACCAGCGAGGAGGACACGCTGAGCCTCGTCACTGCCGACCACTCCCACGTCTTCTCCTTCGGAGG
CTACCCCCTGCGAGGGAGCTCCATCTTCGGGCTGGCCCCTGGCAAGGCCCGGGACAGGAAGGCCTACACG
GTCCTCCTATACGGAAACGGTCCAGGCTATGTGCTCAAGGACGGCGCCCGGCCGGATGTTACCGAGAGCG
AGAGCGGGAGCCCCGAGTATCGGCAGCAGTCAGCAGTGCCCCTGGACGAAGAGACCCACGCAGGCGAGGA
CGTGGCGGTGTTCGCGCGCGGCCCGCAGGCGCACCTGGTTCACGGCGTGCAGGAGCAGACCTTCATAGCG
CACGTCATGGCCTTCGCCGCCTGCCTGGAGCCCTACACCGCCTGCGACCTGGCGCCCCCCGCCGGCACCA
CCGACGCCGCGCACCCGGGTGGCGGAGGACTGAACGACATCTTCGAGGCTCAGAAAATCGAATGGCACGA
ACATCACCATCACCATCACCATCACCATTAAGGCCGGCCTGTAGTCACTGGCACAACGCGTTACCCGGTA
AGCCAATCGGGTATACACGGTCGTCATACTGCAGACAGGGTTCTTCTACTTTGCAAGATAGTCTTGAGTA
GTAAAATAAATAGATAGAGAAAATCAGCCTCGACTGTGCCTTCTAGTTGCCAGCCATCTGTTGTTTGCCC
CTCCCCCGTGCCTTCCTTGACCCTGGAAGGTGCCACTCCCACTGTCCTTTCCTAATAAAATGAGGAAATT
GCATCACAACACTCAACCCTATCTCGGTCTATTCTTTTGATTTATAAGGGATTTTGCCGATTTCGGCCTA
TTGGTTAAAAAATGAGCTGATTTAACAAAAATTTAACGCGAATTAATTCTGTGGAATGTGTGTCAGTTAG
GGTGTGGAAAGTCCCCAGGCTCCCCAGCAGGCAGAAGTATGCAAAGCATGCATCTCAATTAGTCAGCAAC
CAGGTGTGGAAAGTCCCCAGGCTCCCCAGCAGGCAGAAGTATGCAAAGCATGCATCTCAATTAGTCAGCA
ACCATAGTCCCGCCCCTAACTCCGCCCATCCCGCCCCTAACTCCGCCCAGTTCCGCCCATTCTCCGCCCC
ATGGCTGACTAATTTTTTTTATTTATGCAGAGGCCGAGGCCGCCTCTGCCTCTGAGCTATTCCAGAAGTA
GTGAGGAGGCTTTTTTGGAGGCCTAGGCTTTTGCAAAAAGCTCCCGGGAGCTTGTATATCCATTTTCGGA
TCTGATCAGCACGTGTTGACAATTAATCATCGGCATAGTATATCGGCATAGTATAATACGACAAGGTGAG
GAACTAAACCATGACCGAGTACAAGCCCACGGTGCGCCTCGCCACCCGCGACGACGTCCCCAGGGCCGTA
CGCACCCTCGCCGCCGCGTTCGCCGACTACCCCGCCACGCGCCACACCGTCGATCCGGACCGCCACATCG
AGCGGGTCACCGAGCTGCAAGAACTCTTCCTCACGCGCGTCGGGCTCGACATCGGCAAGGTGTGGGTCGC
GGACGACGGCGCCGCGGTGGCGGTCTGGACCACGCCGGAGAGCGTCGAAGCGGGGGCGGTGTTCGCCGAG
ATCGGCCCGCGCATGGCCGAGTTGAGCGGTTCCCGGCTGGCCGCGCAGCAACAGATGGAAGGCCTCCTGG
CGCCGCACCGGCCCAAGGAGCCCGCGTGGTTCCTGGCCACCGTCGGCGTCTCGCCCGACCACCAGGGCAA
GGGTCTGGGCAGCGCCGTCGTGCTCCCCGGAGTGGAGGCGGCCGAGCGCGCCGGGGTGCCCGCCTTCCTG
GAGACATCCGCGCCCCGCAACCTCCCCTTCTACGAGCGGCTCGGCTTCACCGTCACCGCCGACGTCGAGG
TGCCCGAAGGACCGCGCACCTGGTGCATGACCCGCAAGCCCGGTGCCTGACACGTGCTACGAGATTTCGA
TTCCACCGCCGCCTTCTATGAAAGGTTGGGCTTCGGAATCGTTTTCCGGGACGCCGGCTGGATGATCCTC
CAGCGCGGGGATCTCATGCTGGAGTTCTTCGCCCACCCCAACTTGTTTATTGCAGCTTATAATGGTTACA
AATAAAGCAATAGCATCACAAATTTCACAAATAAAGCATTTTTTTCACTGCATTCTAGTTGTGGTTTGTC
CAAACTCATCAATGTATCTTATCATGTCTGTATACCGTCGACCTCTAGCTAGAGCTTGGCGTAATCATGG
TCATTACCAATGCTTAATCAGTGAGGCACCTATCTCAGCGATCTGTCTATTTCGTTCATCCATAGTTGCC
TGACTCCCCGTCGTGTAGATAACTACGATACGGGAGGGCTTACCATCTGGCCCCAGCGCTGCGATGATAC
CGCGAGAACCACGCTCACCGGCTCCGGATTTATCAGCAATAAACCAGCCAGCCGGAAGGGCCGAGCGCAG
AAGTGGTCCTGCAACTTTATCCGCCTCCATCCAGTCTATTAATTGTTGCCGGGAAGCTAGAGTAAGTAGT
TCGCCAGTTAATAGTTTGCGCAACGTTGTTGCCATCGCTACAGGCATCGTGGTGTCACGCTCGTCGTTTG
GTATGGCTTCATTCAGCTCCGGTTCCCAACGATCAAGGCGAGTTACATGATCCCCCATGTTGTGCAAAAA
AGCGGTTAGCTCCTTCGGTCCTCCGATCGTTGTCAGAAGTAAGTTGGCCGCAGTGTTATCACTCATGGTT
ATGGCAGCACTGCATAATTCTCTTACTGTCATGCCATCCGTAAGATGCTTTTCTGTGACTGGTGAGTACT
CAACCAAGTCATTCTGAGAATAGTGTATGCGGCGACCGAGTTGCTCTTGCCCGGCGTCAATACGGGATAA
TACCGCGCCACATAGCAGAACTTTAAAAGTGCTCATCATTGGAAAACGTTCTTCGGGGCGAAAACTCTCA
AGGATCTTACCGCTGTTGAGATCCAGTTCGATGTAACCCACTCGTGCACCCAACTGATCTTCAGCATCTT
TTACTTTCACCAGCGTTTCTGGGTGAGCAAAAACAGGAAGGCAAAATGCCGCAAAAAAGGGAATAAGGGC
GACACGGAAATGTTGAATACTCATATTCTTCCTT
