>Addgene plasmid #157291 | pD649-HAsp-MICB-COMP5AP-AviTag-9xHis | depositor partial sequence | sequence record 303692 | insert (extracellular domain)
GCTGAACCTCACTCTCTGAGATACAACCTGATGGTGCTGAGCCAGGACGAGAGCGTGCAGTCTGGATTTC
TGGCCGAAGGACACCTGGACGGCCAGCCTTTCCTGAGATACGACAGACAGAAGCGGAGAGCCAAGCCTCA
AGGACAGTGGGCTGAAGATGTGCTGGGCGCCAAGACCTGGGATACCGAGACAGAGGATCTGACCGAGAAC
GGCCAGGACCTGAGAAGAACCCTGACACACATCAAGGACCAGAAAGGCGGCCTGCACAGCCTGCAAGAGA
TCAGAGTGTGCGAGATCCACGAGGACAGCAGCACAAGAGGCAGCCGGCACTTTTACTACGACGGCGAGCT
GTTCCTGAGCCAGAACCTGGAAACCCAAGAGTCCACCGTGCCTCAGTCTAGCAGAGCCCAGACACTGGCC
ATGAACGTGACCAATTTCTGGAAAGAGGACGCCATGAAGACCAAGACACACTACAGAGCCATGCAGGCCG
ACTGCCTGCAGAAGCTGCAGAGATATCTGAAGTCCGGCGTGGCCATCAGACGGACAGTGCCTCCAATGGT
CAACGTGACCTGTTCTGAGGTGTCCGAGGGCAACATCACCGTGACATGCAGAGCCAGCAGCTTCTACCCC
AGAAATATCACCCTGACCTGGCGGCAGGATGGCGTGTCCCTGTCTCATAATACCCAGCAGTGGGGCGACG
TGCTGCCTGATGGCAATGGCACATATCAGACCTGGGTCGCCACCAGAATCCGGCAGGGCGAAGAACAGCG
GTTCACCTGTTACATGGAACACAGCGGCAACCACGGCACACACCCTGTGCCATCTGGAAAAGTGCTGGTG
CTGCAGTCCCAGCGGACAGAT
